Addgene plasmid #101093: pCMV-eBE-S3
Purpose: Expresses eBE-S3 in mammalian cells
Depositing lab: Jia Chen. Publication: Enhanced base editing by co-expression of free uracil DNA glycosylase inhibitor. Wang L, Xue W, Yan L, Li X, Wei J, Chen M, Wu J, Yang B, Yang L, Chen J. Cell Res. 2017 Aug 29. doi: 10.1038/cr.2017.111. PubMed 28849781.
Backbone
  Vector backbone: pCMV
  Backbone size w/o insert (bp): 3373
  Vector type: Mammalian Expression, CRISPR
Growth in bacteria
  Bacterial resistance: Ampicillin, 100 μg/mL
  Growth temperature: 37°C
  Growth strain: DH5alpha
  Copy number: High Copy
Gene/Insert
  Gene/Insert name: eBE-S3 (alt name: rAPOBEC1-XTEN-Cas9n-UGI-NLS-2A-UGI-NLS-2A-UGI-NLS-2A-UGI-NLS)
  Species: R. norvegicus (rat); Bacteriophage PBS2, S. pyogenes
  Insert size (bp): 6126
  Promoter: CMV
  Cloning method: Restriction Enzyme; 5′ cloning site unknown (unknown if destroyed); 3′ cloning site unknown (unknown if destroyed)
  Sequencing primers: 5′ CMV; 3′ BGH poly reverse
Resource information
  A portion of this plasmid was derived from a plasmid made by: Derived from Addgene plasmid pCMV-BE3 (#73021)
Terms and licenses: Academic/Nonprofit Terms; Industry Terms: Not Available to Industry
How to cite: pCMV-eBE-S3 was a gift from Jia Chen (Addgene plasmid # 101093 ; http://n2t.net/addgene:101093 ; RRID:Addgene_101093)
