[The description below was written by a language model from this plasmid's Addgene catalogue record and pLannotate feature annotations shown in this document.]
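Description:
pCMV-eBE-S3 is a mammalian expression plasmid of about 9.5 kb that encodes an "enhanced" cytosine base editor, built on a pCMV backbone and derived in part from pCMV-BE3. It is maintained in E. coli through a high-copy ColE1/pUC-type origin and an ampicillin resistance gene (β-lactamase with its own promoter). No mammalian selection marker is annotated, which fits transient transfection use. Small lac promoter/operator, lacI, MCS and bom fragments in the backbone appear to be cloning-vector remnants.

The roughly 6.1 kb insert is driven by the CMV immediate-early enhancer and promoter and terminated by the bGH polyadenylation signal; a T7 promoter lies just upstream of the coding region. According to the catalogue entry, the open reading frame is rAPOBEC1-XTEN-Cas9n-UGI-NLS followed by three further UGI-NLS units, each separated by a 2A peptide. Rat APOBEC1 deaminates cytosine to uracil in the DNA strand exposed by the S. pyogenes Cas9 nickase. The fused bacteriophage PBS2 uracil DNA glycosylase inhibitor blocks excision of that uracil. The 2A sequences cause the three additional UGI copies to be released as free, nuclear-targeted proteins from the same transcript, which the associated work reports as a way to enhance base editing.

The automated annotation deviates from this in several places. It labels the short linker as an ABE fragment and the Cas9 as the VQR variant, both probably similarity-based calls rather than the design recorded in the catalogue. It also marks only the final UGI copy, leaving the region between Cas9 and that UGI unannotated. No guide RNA cassette is annotated, so the sgRNA would have to come from a separate construct.
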