Features (pLannotate 1.2.2; 18 found; start..end, strand, type, name):
    132..335     +  promoter       CMV promoter: human cytomegalovirus (CMV) immediate early promoter
    377..395     +  promoter       T7 promoter: promoter for bacteriophage T7 RNA polymerase
    409..1095    +  CDS            Apobec1: ABEC1_RAT - Experimental evidence at protein level: Swiss-Prot protein existence level 1. Catalytic component of the apolipoprotein B mRNA editing enzyme complex which is responsible for the postranscriptional editing of a CAA codon for Gln to a UAA codon for stop in the APOB mRNA. May also play a role in the epigenetic regulation of gene expression by participating in DNA demethylation. From Rattus norvegicus (Rat).
   1096..1143    +  CDS            ABE(7.10) (fragment): adenine base editor comprising wild-type E. coli TadA fused to the evolved TadA*(7.10) mutant (Gaudelli et al., 2017)
   1144..5244    +  CDS            Cas9 VQR: Streptococcus pyogenes Cas9 endonuclease with the D1135V/R1335Q/T1337R mutations has an altered recognition specificity for the protospacer adjacent motif (PAM) (Kleinstiver et al., 2015)
   6250..6498    +  CDS            UGI: UNGI_BPPB2 - Experimental evidence at protein level: Swiss-Prot protein existence level 1. This protein binds specifically and reversibly to the host uracil-DNA glycosylase, preventing removal of uracil residues from PBS2 DNA by the host uracil-excision repair system. From Bacillus phage PBS2 (Bacteriophage PBS2).
   6560..6784    +  polyA_signal   bGH poly(A) signal: bovine growth hormone polyadenylation signal
   6788..6809    +  promoter       SV40 promoter (fragment): SV40 enhancer and early promoter
   6814..6830    +  misc_feature   MCS (fragment): pBluescript multiple cloning site
   6879..6895    -  protein_bind   lac operator: The lac repressor binds to the lac operator to inhibit transcription in E. coli. This inhibition can be relieved by adding lactose or isopropyl-β-D-thiogalactopyranoside (IPTG). lac repressor encoded by lacI
   6903..6933    -  promoter       lac promoter: promoter for the E. coli lac operon
   6948..6969    -  protein_bind   CAP binding site: CAP binding activates transcription in the presence of cAMP. E. coli catabolite activator protein
   6982..7074    -  CDS            lacI (fragment): lac repressor; lacI; The lac repressor binds to the lac operator to inhibit transcription in E. coli. This inhibition can be relieved by adding lactose or isopropyl-β-D-thiogalactopyranoside (IPTG).
   7257..7845    -  rep_origin     ori: high-copy-number ColE1/pMB1/pBR322/pUC origin of replication
   8016..8876    -  CDS            AmpR: β-lactamase; bla; confers resistance to ampicillin, carbenicillin, and related antibiotics
   8877..8981    -  promoter       AmpR promoter: bla
   9052..9096    -  misc_feature   bom (fragment): basis of mobility region from pBR322
   9251..131     +  enhancer       CMV enhancer (across the origin): human cytomegalovirus immediate early enhancer
>Addgene plasmid #101093 | pCMV-eBE-S3 | addgene full sequence | sequence record 193252 | Addgene NGS Result
ATATGCCAAGTACGCCCCCTATTGACGTCAATGACGGTAAATGGCCCGCCTGGCATTATGCCCAGTACAT
GACCTTATGGGACTTTCCTACTTGGCAGTACATCTACGTATTAGTCATCGCTATTACCATGGTGATGCGG
TTTTGGCAGTACATCAATGGGCGTGGATAGCGGTTTGACTCACGGGGATTTCCAAGTCTCCACCCCATTG
ACGTCAATGGGAGTTTGTTTTGGCACCAAAATCAACGGGACTTTCCAAAATGTCGTAACAACTCCGCCCC
ATTGACGCAAATGGGCGGTAGGCGTGTACGGTGGGAGGTCTATATAAGCAGAGCTGGTTTAGTGAACCGT
CAGATCCGCTAGAGATCCGCGGCCGCTAATACGACTCACTATAGGGAGAGCCGCCACCATGAGCTCAGAG
ACTGGCCCAGTGGCTGTGGACCCCACATTGAGACGGCGGATCGAGCCCCATGAGTTTGAGGTATTCTTCG
ATCCGAGAGAGCTCCGCAAGGAGACCTGCCTGCTTTACGAAATTAATTGGGGGGGCCGGCACTCCATTTG
GCGACATACATCACAGAACACTAACAAGCACGTCGAAGTCAACTTCATCGAGAAGTTCACGACAGAAAGA
TATTTCTGTCCGAACACAAGGTGCAGCATTACCTGGTTTCTCAGCTGGAGCCCATGCGGCGAATGTAGTA
GGGCCATCACTGAATTCCTGTCAAGGTATCCCCACGTCACTCTGTTTATTTACATCGCAAGGCTGTACCA
CCACGCTGACCCCCGCAATCGACAAGGCCTGCGGGATTTGATCTCTTCAGGTGTGACTATCCAAATTATG
ACTGAGCAGGAGTCAGGATACTGCTGGAGAAACTTTGTGAATTATAGCCCGAGTAATGAAGCCCACTGGC
CTAGGTATCCCCATCTGTGGGTACGACTGTACGTTCTTGAACTGTACTGCATCATACTGGGCCTGCCTCC
TTGTCTCAACATTCTGAGAAGGAAGCAGCCACAGCTGACATTCTTTACCATCGCTCTTCAGTCTTGTCAT
TACCAGCGACTGCCCCCACACATTCTCTGGGCCACCGGGTTGAAAAGCGGCAGCGAGACTCCCGGGACCT
CAGAGTCCGCCACACCCGAAAGTGATAAAAAGTATTCTATTGGTTTAGCCATCGGCACTAATTCCGTTGG
ATGGGCTGTCATAACCGATGAATACAAAGTACCTTCAAAGAAATTTAAGGTGTTGGGGAACACAGACCGT
CATTCGATTAAAAAGAATCTTATCGGTGCCCTCCTATTCGATAGTGGCGAAACGGCAGAGGCGACTCGCC
TGAAACGAACCGCTCGGAGAAGGTATACACGTCGCAAGAACCGAATATGTTACTTACAAGAAATTTTTAG
CAATGAGATGGCCAAAGTTGACGATTCTTTCTTTCACCGTTTGGAAGAGTCCTTCCTTGTCGAAGAGGAC
AAGAAACATGAACGGCACCCCATCTTTGGAAACATAGTAGATGAGGTGGCATATCATGAAAAGTACCCAA
CGATTTATCACCTCAGAAAAAAGCTAGTTGACTCAACTGATAAAGCGGACCTGAGGTTAATCTACTTGGC
TCTTGCCCATATGATAAAGTTCCGTGGGCACTTTCTCATTGAGGGTGATCTAAATCCGGACAACTCGGAT
GTCGACAAACTGTTCATCCAGTTAGTACAAACCTATAATCAGTTGTTTGAAGAGAACCCTATAAATGCAA
GTGGCGTGGATGCGAAGGCTATTCTTAGCGCCCGCCTCTCTAAATCCCGACGGCTAGAAAACCTGATCGC
ACAATTACCCGGAGAGAAGAAAAATGGGTTGTTCGGTAACCTTATAGCGCTCTCACTAGGCCTGACACCA
AATTTTAAGTCGAACTTCGACTTAGCTGAAGATGCCAAATTGCAGCTTAGTAAGGACACGTACGATGACG
ATCTCGACAATCTACTGGCACAAATTGGAGATCAGTATGCGGACTTATTTTTGGCTGCCAAAAACCTTAG
CGATGCAATCCTCCTATCTGACATACTGAGAGTTAATACTGAGATTACCAAGGCGCCGTTATCCGCTTCA
ATGATCAAAAGGTACGATGAACATCACCAAGACTTGACACTTCTCAAGGCCCTAGTCCGTCAGCAACTGC
CTGAGAAATATAAGGAAATATTCTTTGATCAGTCGAAAAACGGGTACGCAGGTTATATTGACGGCGGAGC
GAGTCAAGAGGAATTCTACAAGTTTATCAAACCCATATTAGAGAAGATGGATGGGACGGAAGAGTTGCTT
GTAAAACTCAATCGCGAAGATCTACTGCGAAAGCAGCGGACTTTCGACAACGGTAGCATTCCACATCAAA
TCCACTTAGGCGAATTGCATGCTATACTTAGAAGGCAGGAGGATTTTTATCCGTTCCTCAAAGACAATCG
TGAAAAGATTGAGAAAATCCTAACCTTTCGCATACCTTACTATGTGGGACCCCTGGCCCGAGGGAACTCT
CGGTTCGCATGGATGACAAGAAAGTCCGAAGAAACGATTACTCCATGGAATTTTGAGGAAGTTGTCGATA
AAGGTGCGTCAGCTCAATCGTTCATCGAGAGGATGACCAACTTTGACAAGAATTTACCGAACGAAAAAGT
ATTGCCTAAGCACAGTTTACTTTACGAGTATTTCACAGTGTACAATGAACTCACGAAAGTTAAGTATGTC
ACTGAGGGCATGCGTAAACCCGCCTTTCTAAGCGGAGAACAGAAGAAAGCAATAGTAGATCTGTTATTCA
AGACCAACCGCAAAGTGACAGTTAAGCAATTGAAAGAGGACTACTTTAAGAAAATTGAATGCTTCGATTC
TGTCGAGATCTCCGGGGTAGAAGATCGATTTAATGCGTCACTTGGTACGTATCATGACCTCCTAAAGATA
ATTAAAGATAAGGACTTCCTGGATAACGAAGAGAATGAAGATATCTTAGAAGATATAGTGTTGACTCTTA
CCCTCTTTGAAGATCGGGAAATGATTGAGGAAAGACTAAAAACATACGCTCACCTGTTCGACGATAAGGT
TATGAAACAGTTAAAGAGGCGTCGCTATACGGGCTGGGGACGATTGTCGCGGAAACTTATCAACGGGATA
AGAGACAAGCAAAGTGGTAAAACTATTCTCGATTTTCTAAAGAGCGACGGCTTCGCCAATAGGAACTTTA
TGCAGCTGATCCATGATGACTCTTTAACCTTCAAAGAGGATATACAAAAGGCACAGGTTTCCGGACAAGG
GGACTCATTGCACGAACATATTGCGAATCTTGCTGGTTCGCCAGCCATCAAAAAGGGCATACTCCAGACA
GTCAAAGTAGTGGATGAGCTAGTTAAGGTCATGGGACGTCACAAACCGGAAAACATTGTAATCGAGATGG
CACGCGAAAATCAAACGACTCAGAAGGGGCAAAAAAACAGTCGAGAGCGGATGAAGAGAATAGAAGAGGG
TATTAAAGAACTGGGCAGCCAGATCTTAAAGGAGCATCCTGTGGAAAATACCCAATTGCAGAACGAGAAA
CTTTACCTCTATTACCTACAAAATGGAAGGGACATGTATGTTGATCAGGAACTGGACATAAACCGTTTAT
CTGATTACGACGTCGATCACATTGTACCCCAATCCTTTTTGAAGGACGATTCAATCGACAATAAAGTGCT
TACACGCTCGGATAAGAACCGAGGGAAAAGTGACAATGTTCCAAGCGAGGAAGTCGTAAAGAAAATGAAG
AACTATTGGCGGCAGCTCCTAAATGCGAAACTGATAACGCAAAGAAAGTTCGATAACTTAACTAAAGCTG
AGAGGGGTGGCTTGTCTGAACTTGACAAGGCCGGATTTATTAAACGTCAGCTCGTGGAAACCCGCCAAAT
CACAAAGCATGTTGCACAGATACTAGATTCCCGAATGAATACGAAATACGACGAGAACGATAAGCTGATT
CGGGAAGTCAAAGTAATCACTTTAAAGTCAAAATTGGTGTCGGACTTCAGAAAGGATTTTCAATTCTATA
AAGTTAGGGAGATAAATAACTACCACCATGCGCACGACGCTTATCTTAATGCCGTCGTAGGGACCGCACT
CATTAAGAAATACCCGAAGCTAGAAAGTGAGTTTGTGTATGGTGATTACAAAGTTTATGACGTCCGTAAG
ATGATCGCGAAAAGCGAACAGGAGATAGGCAAGGCTACAGCCAAATACTTCTTTTATTCTAACATTATGA
ATTTCTTTAAGACGGAAATCACTCTGGCAAACGGAGAGATACGCAAACGACCTTTAATTGAAACCAATGG
GGAGACAGGTGAAATCGTATGGGATAAGGGCCGGGACTTCGCGACGGTGAGAAAAGTTTTGTCCATGCCC
CAAGTCAACATAGTAAAGAAAACTGAGGTGCAGACCGGAGGGTTTTCAAAGGAATCGATTCTTCCAAAAA
GGAATAGTGATAAGCTCATCGCTCGTAAAAAGGACTGGGACCCGAAAAAGTACGGTGGCTTCGATAGCCC
TACAGTTGCCTATTCTGTCCTAGTAGTGGCAAAAGTTGAGAAGGGAAAATCCAAGAAACTGAAGTCAGTC
AAAGAATTATTGGGGATAACGATTATGGAGCGCTCGTCTTTTGAAAAGAACCCCATCGACTTCCTTGAGG
CGAAAGGTTACAAGGAAGTAAAAAAGGATCTCATAATTAAACTACCAAAGTATAGTCTGTTTGAGTTAGA
AAATGGCCGAAAACGGATGTTGGCTAGCGCCGGAGAGCTTCAAAAGGGGAACGAACTCGCACTACCGTCT
AAATACGTGAATTTCCTGTATTTAGCGTCCCATTACGAGAAGTTGAAAGGTTCACCTGAAGATAACGAAC
AGAAGCAACTTTTTGTTGAGCAGCACAAACATTATCTCGACGAAATCATAGAGCAAATTTCGGAATTCAG
TAAGAGAGTCATCCTAGCTGATGCCAATCTGGACAAAGTATTAAGCGCATACAACAAGCACAGGGATAAA
CCCATACGTGAGCAGGCGGAAAATATTATCCATTTGTTTACTCTTACCAACCTCGGCGCTCCAGCCGCAT
TCAAGTATTTTGACACAACGATAGATCGCAAACGATACACTTCTACCAAGGAGGTGCTAGACGCGACACT
GATTCACCAATCCATCACGGGATTATATGAAACTCGGATAGATTTGTCACAGCTTGGGGGTGACTCTGGT
GGTTCTACTAATCTGTCAGATATTATTGAAAAGGAGACCGGTAAGCAACTGGTTATCCAGGAATCCATCC
TCATGCTCCCAGAGGAGGTGGAAGAAGTCATTGGGAACAAGCCGGAAAGCGATATACTCGTGCACACCGC
CTACGACGAGAGCACCGACGAGAATGTCATGCTTCTGACTAGCGACGCCCCTGAATACAAGCCTTGGGCT
CTGGTCATACAGGATAGCAACGGTGAGAACAAGATTAAGATGCTCTCTGGTGGTTCTCCCAAGAAGAAGA
GGAAAGTCGGGCCCGAGGGCAGAGGAAGTCTGCTAACATGCGGTGACGTCGAGGAGAATCCTGGCCCAAC
TAATCTGTCAGATATTATTGAAAAGGAGACCGGTAAGCAACTGGTTATCCAGGAATCCATCCTCATGCTC
CCAGAGGAGGTGGAAGAAGTCATTGGGAACAAGCCGGAAAGCGATATACTCGTGCACACCGCCTACGACG
AGAGCACCGACGAGAATGTCATGCTTCTGACTAGCGACGCCCCTGAATACAAGCCTTGGGCTCTGGTCAT
ACAGGATAGCAACGGTGAGAACAAGATTAAGATGCTCCCCAAGAAGAAGAGGAAAGTCGCTACTAACTTC
AGCCTGCTGAAGCAGGCTGGAGACGTGGAGGAGAACCCTGGACCTACCAACCTGTCCGATATCATTGAGA
AAGAGACCGGCAAACAGCTGGTGATCCAGGAGAGCATCCTGATGCTGCCCGAAGAGGTGGAGGAAGTGAT
CGGCAACAAGCCCGAGTCCGACATCCTGGTGCACACAGCCTATGATGAATCCACCGACGAGAACGTGATG
CTGCTGACCTCCGATGCTCCCGAGTATAAACCCTGGGCACTGGTGATCCAGGACTCTAATGGAGAGAACA
AGATCAAGATGCTGCCCAAGAAGAAGAGGAAAGTCGAAGGACGGGGCTCCCTCCTGACCTGTGGCGATGT
GGAAGAGAACCCCGGCCCCACAAACCTCAGTGACATTATCGAGAAGGAAACAGGAAAACAGCTCGTCATT
CAAGAATCTATTCTTATGTTGCCTGAGGAAGTCGAAGAGGTTATTGGCAATAAACCTGAATCTGATATTC
TTGTCCATACCGCTTACGATGAGTCCACAGATGAAAATGTTATGCTGCTCACATCTGACGCACCAGAGTA
CAAACCATGGGCGCTCGTTATTCAAGATTCCAACGGCGAAAACAAAATCAAAATGCTTTCTGGTGGTTCT
CCTAAAAAAAAAAGAAAGGTGTGAGTTTAAACCCGCTGATCAGCCTCGACTGTGCCTTCTAGTTGCCAGC
CATCTGTTGTTTGCCCCTCCCCCGTGCCTTCCTTGACCCTGGAAGGTGCCACTCCCACTGTCCTTTCCTA
ATAAAATGAGGAAATTGCATCGCATTGTCTGAGTAGGTGTCATTCTATTCTGGGGGGTGGGGTGGGGCAG
GACAGCAAGGGGGAGGATTGGGAAGACAATAGCAGGCATGCTGGGGATGCGGTGGGCTCTATGGCTTCTG
AGGCGGAAAGAACCAGCTGGGGCTCGATACCGTCGACCTCTAGCTAGAGCTTGGCGTAATCATGGTCATA
GCTGTTTCCTGTGTGAAATTGTTATCCGCTCACAATTCCACACAACATACGAGCCGGAAGCATAAAGTGT
AAAGCCTAGGGTGCCTAATGAGTGAGCTAACTCACATTAATTGCGTTGCGCTCACTGCCCGCTTTCCAGT
CGGGAAACCTGTCGTGCCAGCTGCATTAATGAATCGGCCAACGCGCGGGGAGAGGCGGTTTGCGTATTGG
GCGCTCTTCCGCTTCCTCGCTCACTGACTCGCTGCGCTCGGTCGTTCGGCTGCGGCGAGCGGTATCAGCT
CACTCAAAGGCGGTAATACGGTTATCCACAGAATCAGGGGATAACGCAGGAAAGAACATGTGAGCAAAAG
GCCAGCAAAAGGCCAGGAACCGTAAAAAGGCCGCGTTGCTGGCGTTTTTCCATAGGCTCCGCCCCCCTGA
CGAGCATCACAAAAATCGACGCTCAAGTCAGAGGTGGCGAAACCCGACAGGACTATAAAGATACCAGGCG
TTTCCCCCTGGAAGCTCCCTCGTGCGCTCTCCTGTTCCGACCCTGCCGCTTACCGGATACCTGTCCGCCT
TTCTCCCTTCGGGAAGCGTGGCGCTTTCTCATAGCTCACGCTGTAGGTATCTCAGTTCGGTGTAGGTCGT
TCGCTCCAAGCTGGGCTGTGTGCACGAACCCCCCGTTCAGCCCGACCGCTGCGCCTTATCCGGTAACTAT
CGTCTTGAGTCCAACCCGGTAAGACACGACTTATCGCCACTGGCAGCAGCCACTGGTAACAGGATTAGCA
GAGCGAGGTATGTAGGCGGTGCTACAGAGTTCTTGAAGTGGTGGCCTAACTACGGCTACACTAGAAGAAC
AGTATTTGGTATCTGCGCTCTGCTGAAGCCAGTTACCTTCGGAAAAAGAGTTGGTAGCTCTTGATCCGGC
AAACAAACCACCGCTGGTAGCGGTGGTTTTTTTGTTTGCAAGCAGCAGATTACGCGCAGAAAAAAAGGAT
CTCAAGAAGATCCTTTGATCTTTTCTACGGGGTCTGACGCTCAGTGGAACGAAAACTCACGTTAAGGGAT
TTTGGTCATGAGATTATCAAAAAGGATCTTCACCTAGATCCTTTTAAATTAAAAATGAAGTTTTAAATCA
ATCTAAAGTATATATGAGTAAACTTGGTCTGACAGTTACCAATGCTTAATCAGTGAGGCACCTATCTCAG
CGATCTGTCTATTTCGTTCATCCATAGTTGCCTGACTCCCCGTCGTGTAGATAACTACGATACGGGAGGG
CTTACCATCTGGCCCCAGTGCTGCAATGATACCGCGAGACCCACGCTCACCGGCTCCAGATTTATCAGCA
ATAAACCAGCCAGCCGGAAGGGCCGAGCGCAGAAGTGGTCCTGCAACTTTATCCGCCTCCATCCAGTCTA
TTAATTGTTGCCGGGAAGCTAGAGTAAGTAGTTCGCCAGTTAATAGTTTGCGCAACGTTGTTGCCATTGC
TACAGGCATCGTGGTGTCACGCTCGTCGTTTGGTATGGCTTCATTCAGCTCCGGTTCCCAACGATCAAGG
CGAGTTACATGATCCCCCATGTTGTGCAAAAAAGCGGTTAGCTCCTTCGGTCCTCCGATCGTTGTCAGAA
GTAAGTTGGCCGCAGTGTTATCACTCATGGTTATGGCAGCACTGCATAATTCTCTTACTGTCATGCCATC
CGTAAGATGCTTTTCTGTGACTGGTGAGTACTCAACCAAGTCATTCTGAGAATAGTGTATGCGGCGACCG
AGTTGCTCTTGCCCGGCGTCAATACGGGATAATACCGCGCCACATAGCAGAACTTTAAAAGTGCTCATCA
TTGGAAAACGTTCTTCGGGGCGAAAACTCTCAAGGATCTTACCGCTGTTGAGATCCAGTTCGATGTAACC
CACTCGTGCACCCAACTGATCTTCAGCATCTTTTACTTTCACCAGCGTTTCTGGGTGAGCAAAAACAGGA
AGGCAAAATGCCGCAAAAAAGGGAATAAGGGCGACACGGAAATGTTGAATACTCATACTCTTCCTTTTTC
AATATTATTGAAGCATTTATCAGGGTTATTGTCTCATGAGCGGATACATATTTGAATGTATTTAGAAAAA
TAAACAAATAGGGGTTCCGCGCACATTTCCCCGAAAAGTGCCACCTGACGTCGACGGATCGGGAGATCGA
TCTCCCGATCCCCTAGGGTCGACTCTCAGTACAATCTGCTCTGATGCCGCATAGTTAAGCCAGTATCTGC
TCCCTGCTTGTGTGTTGGAGGTCGCTGAGTAGTGCGCGAGCAAAATTTAAGCTACAACAAGGCAAGGCTT
GACCGACAATTGCATGAAGAATCTGCTTAGGGTTAGGCGTTTTGCGCTGCTTCGCGATGTACGGGCCAGA
TATACGCGTTGACATTGATTATTGACTAGTTATTAATAGTAATCAATTACGGGGTCATTAGTTCATAGCC
CATATATGGAGTTCCGCGTTACATAACTTACGGTAAATGGCCCGCCTGGCTGACCGCCCAACGACCCCCG
CCCATTGACGTCAATAATGACGTATGTTCCCATAGTAACGCCAATAGGGACTTTCCATTGACGTCAATGG
GTGGAGTATTTACGGTAAACTGCCCACTTGGCAGTACATCAAGTGTATC
